>Addgene plasmid #30751 | pBS-F3-GCG | addgene partial sequence | sequence record 36439 | T7 5'-TAATACGACTCACTATAGGG-3'
CTTGCCCTGTCGAGTCCTGCGATCGCCGCTTTTCTCGCTCGGATGAGCTTACCCGCCATATCCGCATCCA
TACCGGTCAGAAGCCCTTCCAGTGTCGAATCTGTATGCGTAACTTCAGTCGTAGTGACCACCTTACCACC
CACATCCGCACCCACACAGGCGAGAAGCCTTTTGCATGCGACATCTGCGGCAGGAAGTTCGCGCGCTCTG
ACGACCTCACCCGTCACACCAAGATCCACACGGGTGAGAAATAATCTAGAGCGGCCGCCACCGCGGTGGA
GCTCCAGCTTTTGTTCCCTTTAGTGAGGGTTAATTGCGCGCTTGGCGTAATCATGGTCATAGCTGTTTCC
TGTGTGAAATTGTTATCCGCTCACAATTCCACACAACATACGAGCCGGAAGCATAAAGTGTAAAGCCTGG
GGTGCCTAATGAGTGAGCTAACTCACATTAATTGCGTTGCGCTCACTGCCCGCTTTCCAGTCGGGAAACC
TGTCGTGCCAGCTGCATTAATGAATCGGCCAACGCGCGGGGAGAGGCGGTTTGCGTATTGGGCGCTCTTC
CGCTTCCTCGCTCACTGACTCGCTGCGCTCGGTCGTTCGGCTGCGGCGAGCGGTATCAGCTCACTCAAAG
GCGGTAATACGGTTATCCACAGAATCAGGGGATAACGCAGGAAAGAACATGTGAGCAAAGGGCCAGCAAA
AGGCCAGGAACCGTAAAAAGGCCGCGTTGCTGG
