>Addgene plasmid #30751 | pBS-F3-GCG | depositor partial sequence | sequence record 39161 | pBS-F3-GCG sequence 276 bps
GGTACCCGCCCATATGCTTGCCCTGTCGAGTCCTGCGATCGCCGCTTTTCTCGCTCGGATGAGCTTACCC
GCCATATCCGCATCCATACCGGTCAGAAGCCCTTCCAGTGTCGAATCTGTATGCGTAACTTCAGTCGTAG
TGACCACCTTACCACCCACATCCGCACCCACACAGGCGAGAAGCCTTTTGCATGCGACATCTGCGGCAGG
AAGTTCGCGCGCTCTGACGACCTCACCCGTCACACCAAGATCCACACGGGTGAGAAATAATCTAGA
