[The description below was written by a language model from this plasmid's Addgene catalogue record.]
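Description:
pBS-F3-GCG is a small bacterial cloning plasmid built on the pBluescript II SK(+) backbone (about 2.9 kb without insert). It is maintained at high copy number in standard E. coli cloning strains and selected with ampicillin. The record classifies it only as a cloning vector. No feature table is provided, so the origin, resistance cassette and other backbone elements are known only from the named backbone rather than from annotation. No promoter intended to drive expression of the insert in a eukaryotic host is stated.

The insert, named "F3 GCG", is 276 bp and sits between KpnI and XbaI sites, both of which are retained, so the fragment can be excised or exchanged with those enzymes. The flanking T7 and T3 primer sites of the Bluescript polylinker are used to sequence it. The name, together with the associated publication on modularly assembled zinc-finger nucleases in zebrafish, suggests that the insert encodes a zinc-finger module for the third finger position (F3) that recognises the DNA triplet GCG. This is an inference, as the record does not explicitly define the insert's content. The species field lists zebrafish, which probably reflects the organism in which the assembled nucleases were applied.

The plasmid appears to be one member of an archive of single-finger modules. Such modules can be combined with fingers for other positions to build multi-finger DNA-binding arrays, and these arrays are then fused to a nuclease domain for targeted gene disruption in zebrafish. It serves as a source of a building block and is not itself an expression construct.
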