Addgene plasmid #30751: pBS-F3-GCG
Depositing lab: Nathan Lawson & Scot Wolfe. Depositing organization: University of Massachusetts, Worcester. Publication: Evaluation and application of modularly assembled zinc-finger nucleases in zebrafish. Zhu C, Smith T, McNulty J, Rayla AL, Lakshmanan A, Siekmann AF, Buffardi M, Meng X, Shin J, Padmanabhan A, Cifuentes D, Giraldez AJ, Look AT, Epstein JA, Lawson ND, Wolfe SA. Development. 2011 Oct;138(20):4555-64. 10.1242/dev.066779 PubMed 21937602.
Backbone
  Vector backbone: pBlueScript II SK(+)
  Backbone size w/o insert (bp): 2877
  Vector type: Cloning vector
Growth in bacteria
  Bacterial resistance: Ampicillin, 100 μg/mL
  Growth temperature: 37°C
  Growth strain: DH5alpha
  Growth instructions: XL1Blue
  Copy number: High Copy
Gene/Insert
  Gene/Insert name: F3 GCG
  Species: D. rerio (zebrafish)
  Insert size (bp): 276
  Cloning method: Restriction Enzyme; 5′ cloning site KpnI (not destroyed); 3′ cloning site XbalI (not destroyed)
  Sequencing primers: 5′ T7; 3′ T3
Terms and licenses: Academic/Nonprofit Terms; Industry Terms: Not Available to Industry
How to cite: pBS-F3-GCG was a gift from Nathan Lawson & Scot Wolfe (Addgene plasmid # 30751 ; http://n2t.net/addgene:30751 ; RRID:Addgene_30751)
